Addgene plasmid #200253: OA-1067L
Purpose: pBac-U6-gRNA(doublesex+Intersex+bTublin)-3xp3-tdTomato
Depositing lab: Omar Akbari. Depositing organization: University of California, San Diego (UCSD). Publication: Targeting Sex Determination to Suppress Mosquito Populations. Li M, Kandul NP, Sun R, Yang T, Benetta ED, Brogan DJ, Antoshechkin I, Sanchez C HM, Zhan Y, DeBeaubien NA, Loh YM, Su MP, Montell C, Marshall JM, Akbari OS. bioRxiv. 2023 Nov 15:2023.04.18.537404. doi: 10.1101/2023.04.18.537404. Preprint. PubMed 37131747.
Backbone
  Vector backbone: piggyBac
  Backbone size w/o insert (bp): 5260
  Total vector size (bp): 17008
  Vector type: Insect Expression
  Selectable markers: tdTomato
Growth in bacteria
  Bacterial resistance: Ampicillin, 100 μg/mL
  Growth temperature: 37°C
  Growth strain: DH5alpha
  Copy number: High Copy
Gene/Insert
  Gene/Insert name: 6 gRNAs targeting Doublesex, Intersex, bTublin
  gRNA/shRNA sequence: agcgacatgcagccattctg, ctcacaagtagagctacacg, ctgtcgtcgtttttttccgg, gcgggattcgctctcgacga, gataggagccaagttctggg, gtctccgcaatacgccccgg
  Species: Aedes aegypti
  Insert size (bp): 8309
Terms and licenses: Academic/Nonprofit Terms; Industry Terms: Not Available to Industry
Depositor comments: Please visit https://doi.org/10.1101/2023.04.18.537404 for bioRxiv preprint.
How to cite: OA-1067L was a gift from Omar Akbari (Addgene plasmid # 200253 ; http://n2t.net/addgene:200253 ; RRID:Addgene_200253)
