[The description below was written by a language model from this plasmid's Addgene catalogue record and pLannotate feature annotations shown in this document.]
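Description:
OA-1067L is a piggyBac transposon plasmid of about 17 kb, built for germline transformation of the mosquito Aedes aegypti. It is catalogued as an insect expression vector. In E. coli it is maintained as a high-copy plasmid through a ColE1/pUC-type origin and selected with ampicillin via the β-lactamase gene. The annotation also picks up pUC-derived remnants (lacZα, the lac promoter and operator, MCS fragments) and short fragments of the baculovirus FP25 and LEF-9 genes. The FP25 pieces probably reflect the viral locus from which piggyBac was originally isolated and lie roughly where the transposon arms would be. However, the piggyBac terminal repeats themselves are not annotated in the feature table.

The payload is an array of six guide RNA cassettes. Consistent with this, the table shows six Streptococcus pyogenes Cas9 scaffold (tracrRNA-derived) segments, four upstream and two downstream of the marker gene. According to the record, the guides target three Aedes aegypti genes, doublesex, intersex and β-tubulin, and are driven by U6 promoters. These promoters are not detected in the annotation, and the record does not say how the six guides are divided among the three targets. The transformation marker is tdTomato followed by an SV40 polyadenylation signal. It is described as 3xP3-driven, and the annotated hsp70 core promoter fragment fits the usual 3xP3 design, which produces fluorescence in the eyes so that transgenic animals can be screened visually.

No Cas9 gene is annotated, so the resulting gRNA line would presumably have to be combined with a separate Cas9 source. The associated work concerns disrupting sex determination to suppress mosquito populations.
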