Features (pLannotate 1.2.2; 25 found; start..end, strand, type, name):
     95..683     -  rep_origin     ori: high-copy-number ColE1/pMB1/pBR322/pUC origin of replication
    854..1714    -  CDS            AmpR: β-lactamase; bla; confers resistance to ampicillin, carbenicillin, and related antibiotics
   1715..1819    -  promoter       AmpR promoter: bla
   1914..1949    +  CDS            rop (fragment): Rop protein, which maintains plasmids at low copy number; rop
   2051..2150    +  misc_feature   bom (fragment): basis of mobility region from pBR322
   2156..2310    -  CDS            lacZα (fragment): LacZα fragment of β-galactosidase; lacZ fragment
   2314..2781    -  CDS            LEF-9 (fragment): LEF9_NPVAC - Experimental evidence at protein level: Swiss-Prot protein existence level 1. Component of the viral DNA-dependent RNA polymerase which is composed of four equimolar subunits of LEF-4, LEF-8, LEF-9, and p47. Plays an essential role in late and very late gene expression. From Autographa californica nuclear polyhedrosis virus (AcMNPV).
   2808..3011    +  CDS            FP (fragment): FP25_NPVAC - Experimental evidence at protein level: Swiss-Prot protein existence level 1. From Autographa californica nuclear polyhedrosis virus (AcMNPV).
   5115..5182    +  misc_RNA       tracrRNA (fragment): trans-activating CRISPR RNA for the Streptococcus pyogenes CRISPR/Cas9 system
   6833..6900    +  misc_RNA       tracrRNA (fragment): trans-activating CRISPR RNA for the Streptococcus pyogenes CRISPR/Cas9 system
   8554..8621    +  misc_RNA       tracrRNA (fragment): trans-activating CRISPR RNA for the Streptococcus pyogenes CRISPR/Cas9 system
  10117..10184   +  misc_RNA       tracrRNA (fragment): trans-activating CRISPR RNA for the Streptococcus pyogenes CRISPR/Cas9 system
  10821..10943   +  promoter       hsp70 promoter (fragment): Drosophila melanogaster hsp70Bb promoter
  10987..12414   +  CDS            tdTomato: tdTomato is a basic (constitutively fluorescent) orange fluorescent protein published in 2004, derived from Discosoma sp.. It is reported to be a somewhat slowly-maturing tandem dimer with low acid sensitivity.
  12433..12516   +  CDS            large T antigen (fragment): large T antigen from SV40 (simian virus 40)
  12539..12660   +  polyA_signal   SV40 poly(A) signal: SV40 polyadenylation signal
  13694..13761   +  misc_RNA       tracrRNA (fragment): trans-activating CRISPR RNA for the Streptococcus pyogenes CRISPR/Cas9 system
  15257..15324   +  misc_RNA       tracrRNA (fragment): trans-activating CRISPR RNA for the Streptococcus pyogenes CRISPR/Cas9 system
  16534..16674   +  CDS            FP (fragment): FP25_NPVAC - Experimental evidence at protein level: Swiss-Prot protein existence level 1. From Autographa californica nuclear polyhedrosis virus (AcMNPV).
  16667..16705   -  misc_feature   MCS (fragment): pUC18/19 multiple cloning site
  16736..16758   -  protein_bind   lac operator (fragment): The lac repressor binds to the lac operator to inhibit transcription in E. coli. This inhibition can be relieved by adding lactose or isopropyl-β-D-thiogalactopyranoside (IPTG). lac repressor encoded by lacI
  16762..16792   -  promoter       lac promoter: promoter for the E. coli lac operon
  16807..16828   -  protein_bind   CAP binding site: CAP binding activates transcription in the presence of cAMP. E. coli catabolite activator protein
  16841..16933   -  CDS            lacI (fragment): lac repressor; lacI; The lac repressor binds to the lac operator to inhibit transcription in E. coli. This inhibition can be relieved by adding lactose or isopropyl-β-D-thiogalactopyranoside (IPTG).
  16935..17021   -  rep_origin     RSF ori (fragment): Plasmids containing the RSF 1030 origin of replication can be propagated in E. coli cells that contain additional plasmids with compatible origins.
>Addgene plasmid #200253 | OA-1067L | addgene full sequence | sequence record 393016 | Addgene NGS Result
TATCCACAGAATCAGGGGATAACGCAGGAAAGAACATGTGAGCAAAAGGCCAGCAAAAGGCCAGGAACCG
TAAAAAGGCCGCGTTGCTGGCGTTTTTCCATAGGCTCCGCCCCCCTGACGAGCATCACAAAAATCGACGC
TCAAGTCAGAGGTGGCGAAACCCGACAGGACTATAAAGATACCAGGCGTTTCCCCCTGGAAGCTCCCTCG
TGCGCTCTCCTGTTCCGACCCTGCCGCTTACCGGATACCTGTCCGCCTTTCTCCCTTCGGGAAGCGTGGC
GCTTTCTCATAGCTCACGCTGTAGGTATCTCAGTTCGGTGTAGGTCGTTCGCTCCAAGCTGGGCTGTGTG
CACGAACCCCCCGTTCAGCCCGACCGCTGCGCCTTATCCGGTAACTATCGTCTTGAGTCCAACCCGGTAA
GACACGACTTATCGCCACTGGCAGCAGCCACTGGTAACAGGATTAGCAGAGCGAGGTATGTAGGCGGTGC
TACAGAGTTCTTGAAGTGGTGGCCTAACTACGGCTACACTAGAAGAACAGTATTTGGTATCTGCGCTCTG
CTGAAGCCAGTTACCTTCGGAAAAAGAGTTGGTAGCTCTTGATCCGGCAAACAAACCACCGCTGGTAGCG
GTGGTTTTTTTGTTTGCAAGCAGCAGATTACGCGCAGAAAAAAAGGATCTCAAGAAGATCCTTTGATCTT
TTCTACGGGGTCTGACGCTCAGTGGAACGAAAACTCACGTTAAGGGATTTTGGTCATGAGATTATCAAAA
AGGATCTTCACCTAGATCCTTTTAAATTAAAAATGAAGTTTTAAATCAATCTAAAGTATATATGAGTAAA
CTTGGTCTGACAGTTACCAATGCTTAATCAGTGAGGCACCTATCTCAGCGATCTGTCTATTTCGTTCATC
CATAGTTGCCTGACTCCCCGTCGTGTAGATAACTACGATACGGGAGGGCTTACCATCTGGCCCCAGTGCT
GCAATGATACCGCGAGACCCACGCTCACCGGCTCCAGATTTATCAGCAATAAACCAGCCAGCCGGAAGGG
CCGAGCGCAGAAGTGGTCCTGCAACTTTATCCGCCTCCATCCAGTCTATTAATTGTTGCCGGGAAGCTAG
AGTAAGTAGTTCGCCAGTTAATAGTTTGCGCAACGTTGTTGCCATTGCTACAGGCATCGTGGTGTCACGC
TCGTCGTTTGGTATGGCTTCATTCAGCTCCGGTTCCCAACGATCAAGGCGAGTTACATGATCCCCCATGT
TGTGCAAAAAAGCGGTTAGCTCCTTCGGTCCTCCGATCGTTGTCAGAAGTAAGTTGGCCGCAGTGTTATC
ACTCATGGTTATGGCAGCACTGCATAATTCTCTTACTGTCATGCCATCCGTAAGATGCTTTTCTGTGACT
GGTGAGTACTCAACCAAGTCATTCTGAGAATAGTGTATGCGGCGACCGAGTTGCTCTTGCCCGGCGTCAA
TACGGGATAATACCGCGCCACATAGCAGAACTTTAAAAGTGCTCATCATTGGAAAACGTTCTTCGGGGCG
AAAACTCTCAAGGATCTTACCGCTGTTGAGATCCAGTTCGATGTAACCCACTCGTGCACCCAACTGATCT
TCAGCATCTTTTACTTTCACCAGCGTTTCTGGGTGAGCAAAAACAGGAAGGCAAAATGCCGCAAAAAAGG
GAATAAGGGCGACACGGAAATGTTGAATACTCATACTCTTCCTTTTTCAATATTATTGAAGCATTTATCA
GGGTTATTGTCTCATGAGCGGATACATATTTGAATGTATTTAGAAAAATAAACAAATAGGGGTTCCGCGC
ACATTTCCCCGAAAAGTGCCACCTGACGTCTAAGAAACCATTATTATCATGACATTAACCTATAAAAATA
GGCGTATCACGAGGCCCTTTCGTCTCGCGCGTTTCGGTGATGACGGTGAAAACCTCTGACACATGCAGCT
CCCGGAGACGGTCACAGCTTGTCTGTAAGCGGATGCCGGGAGCAGACAAGCCCGTCAGGGCGCGTCAGCG
GGTGTTGGCGGGTGTCGGGGCTGGCTTAACTATGCGGCATCAGAGCAGATTGTACTGAGAGTGCACCATA
TGCGGTGTGAAATACCGCACAGATGCGTAAGGAGAAAATACCGCATCAGGCGCCATTCGCCATTCAGGCT
GCGCAACTGTTGGGAAGGGCGATCGGTGCGGGCCTCTTCGCTATTACGCCAGCTGGCGAAAGGGGGATGT
GCTGCAAGGCGATTAAGTTGGGTAACGCCAGGGTTTTCCCAGTCACGACGTTGTAAAACGACGGCCAGTG
CCAAGCTTTGTTTAAAAATATAACAAAATTGTGATCCCACAAAATGAAGTGGGGCAAAATCAAATAATTA
ATAGTGTCCGTAAACTTGTTGGTCTTCAACTTTTTGAGGAACACGTTGGACGGCAAATCCGTGACTATAA
CACAAGTTGATTTAATAATTTTAGCCAACACGTCGGGCTGCGTGTTTTTTGCCGACGCGTCTGTGTACAC
GTTGATTAACTGGTCGATTAAACTGTTGAAATAATTTAATTTTTGGTTCTTCTTTAAATCTGTGATGAAA
TTTTTTAAAATAACTTTAAATTCTTCATTGGTAAAAAATGCCACGTTTTGCAACTTGTGAGGGTCTAATA
TGAGGTCAAACTCAGTAGGAGTTTTATCCAAAAAAGAAAACATGATTACGTCTGTACACGAACGCGTATT
AACGCAGAGTGCAAAGTATAAGAGGGTTAAAAAATATATTTTACGCACCATATACGCATCGGGTTGATAT
CGTTAATATGGATCAATTTGAACAGTTGATTAACGTGTCTCTGCTCAAGTCTTTGATCAAAACGCAAATC
GACGAAAATGTGTCGGACAATATCAAGTCGATGAGCGAAAAACTAAAAAGGCTAGAATACGACAATCTCA
CAGACAGCGTTGAGATATACGGTATTCACGACAGCAGGCTGAATAATAAAAAAATTAGAAACTATTATTT
AACCCTAGAAAGATAATCATATTGTGACGTACGTTAAAGATAATCATGCGTAAAATTGACGCATGTGTTT
TATCGGTCTGTATATCGAGGTTTATTTATTAATTTGAATAGATATTAAGTTTTATTATATTTACACTTAC
ATACTAATAATAAATTCAACAAACAATTTATTTATGTTTATTTATTTATTAAAAAAAACAAAAACTCAAA
ATTTCTTCTATAAAGTAACAAAACTTTTAAACATTCTCTCTTTTACAAAAATAAACTTATTTTGTACTTT
AAAAACAGTCATGTTGTATTATAAAATAAGTAATTAGCTTAACTTATACATAATAGAAACAAATTATACT
TATTAGTCAGTCAGAAACAACTTTGGCACATATCAATATTATGCTCTCGACAAATAACTTTTTTGCATTT
TTTGCACGATGCATTTGCCTTTCGCCTTATTTTAGAGGGGCAGTAAGTACAGTAAGTACGTTTTTTCATT
ACTGGCTCTTCAGTACTGTCATCTGATGTACCAGGCACTTCATTTGGCAAAATATTAGAGATATTATCGC
GCAAATATCTCTTCAAAGTAGGAGCTTCTAAACGCTTACGCATAAACGATGACGTCAGGCTCATGTAAAG
GTTTCTCATAAATTTTTTGCGACTTTGAACCTTTTCTCCCTTGCTACTGACATTATGGCTGTATATAATA
AAAGAATTTATGCAGGCAATGTTTATCATTCCGTACAATAATGCCATAGGCCACCTATTCGTCTTCCTAC
TGCAGGTCATCACAGAACACATTTGGTCTAGCGTGTCCACTCCGCCTTTAGTTTGATTATAATACATAAC
CATTTGCGGTTTACCGGTACTTTCGTTGATAGAAGCATCCTCATCACAAGATGATAATAAGTATACCATC
TTAGCTGGCTTCGGTTTATATGAGACGAGAGTAAGGGGTCCGTCAAAACAAAACATCGATGTTCCCACTG
GCCTGGAGCGACTGTTTTTCAGTACTTCCGGTATCTCGCGTTTGTTTGATCGCACGGTTCCCACAATGGT
TAATTCGAGCTCGCCCGGGCTCCTAGGAGATCTTCATCACAAACGAAACTATTATAATCGTCTTCAGGGG
AACGGTAGCATCATATCTGTCACCAGTCAGTCGGATTCCTTTCTTTCGGCATAAATTATGCTCGGGTGAC
GAGACGAGTTGAAAATCCCGTAAATTAAAACATATACCACACTCGCCGTCCTAGACGACGACGACGACGA
CGATTCCCAAGGAATTGAACCCTTCATTTGCATTTCACTACCGCTCTGAGAGATGCAAAGCGCGCCAGAC
AGTCGATCGAATCTGCAGACCAGAGAGTCACATCAAGAATGTTGACATTCCACCAGAAGACTCTAATTAT
TCTTCGCTCGACTGGGAAAACTGTTAACAACTGCTCGAGTGTGGTCGGAGCGGCTCACAGTGCGTTTTCC
CGTAGACAAAAATCAAATTTCATGGTATTTTTCGGCGATAAACAGTAAGTTAAAGGGAACCCGAATTTAG
TGCTATATAATTTAATTCCACTAGAGTTTGTATCCTTTGATAGATACGCGTATTTCGACCTCAACTGCAA
GGCCGTCGTGTACTAGACTTGACTAATCCAGACTGGTCTTTTAGTTATGACTTCTGTCCACATCTCCATA
CATTCAACGCACTGTGCGGCTGTGCTGTGCGACTCCGTCGAGTCGACCAACATAGTTGAAACAAATTGAA
TATTTAATTGATCGTTATAGGAATGGTGTTAGATGAGTCATCCTTTACAGTAAGCACATACAGTATTATA
ATTGAAGATCGTCGGCAGATAGGTGTGTAGGGTAGAGTATCAGCAATAAGTTGGGACGTTTGACTTTTTG
TAGGTAGACAAAAACTAAACTTTTTTTCGCTTCTCTATGTGTGCCCCTGGGTAGCGTTCCGTTCCGATTG
GGGTGCGAACGAATGAAATCGCCCATCGAGTTGATACGTCCATCCATCGCTAGAACCGCGTTCGCTGTAG
AAGACTATATAAGAGCAGAGGCAAGAGTAGTGAAATAGCGACATGCAGCCATTCTGGTCTTAGAGCTATG
CTGGAAACAGCATAGCAAGTTAAGATAAGGCTAGTCCGTTATCAACTTGAAAAAGTGGCACCGAGTCGGT
GCTTTTTTTGGTGGTTGTTCATCGATTCCTAATATTGCAGTGAAGCAGTTTGTTGTGCATGGCGAAGATA
AGGTTAGGGCGAGGAATGCCTTGGAAATAAGCGGCACTGGGCCGTATGAATAAAAAGCGTTGAACTTTAC
TACATGTAGCATCTACTCAAAAACAAAATCCACAAAGTTTACTACACTTTTGGTATGAATAAAAACCTTT
TCGAACATGTAGTACCTACTACTTTAAGAAAATTCTATTCAAAGTACAGAGTAATGCTGCATGTTAAGAA
AATTCCATTCAGAGTGACTCTTGAAATCAATAAAATCATGCATATATGCCAAATTTGTCACTTATTCACG
TGACAAATTATGTGAAAATATGAATATTACTACATTCCCGCTATGCATCGCGTAATCGATCATGAAATTT
ATGTTGGTTATGTAACTTTACAGTATTCCCTTTATGTGCATGTGAATTTTATAATGATTTGACAACAAGG
ATTTTCCTTAGAATTTTCGAATTTTAGCTAGAAATCTGTATCCTATGAATGAATCTTGAGATAACAGCAA
TTGTAACATTATAAAGTTCCTAACATTTTCAAGATTCCAGTATTGAGTCGCGATCGCTTAATTAACCGCG
GTCATCACAAACGAAACTATTATAATCGTCTTCAGGGGAACGGTAGCATCATATCTGTCACCAGTCAGTC
GGATTCCTTTCTTTCGGCATAAATTATGCTCGGGTGACGAGACGAGTTGAAAATCCCGTAAATTAAAACA
TATACCACACTCGCCGTCCTAGACGACGACGACGACGACGATTCCCAAGGAATTGAACCCTTCATTTGCA
TTTCACTACCGCTCTGAGAGATGCAAAGCGCGCCAGACAGTCGATCGAATCTGCAGACCAGAGAGTCACA
TCAAGAATGTTGACATTCCACCAGAAGACTCTAATTATTCTTCGCTCGACTGGGAAAACTGTTAACAACT
GCTCGAGTGTGGTCGGAGCGGCTCACAGTGCGTTTTCCCGTAGACAAAAATCAAATTTCATGGTATTTTT
CGGCGATAAACAGTAAGTTAAAGGGAACCCGAATTTAGTGCTATATAATTTAATTCCACTAGAGTTTGTA
TCCTTTGATAGATACGCGTATTTCGACCTCAACTGCAAGGCCGTCGTGTACTAGACTTGACTAATCCAGA
CTGGTCTTTTAGTTATGACTTCTGTCCACATCTCCATACATTCAACGCACTGTGCGGCTGTGCTGTGCGA
CTCCGTCGAGTCGACCAACATAGTTGAAACAAATTGAATATTTAATTGATCGTTATAGGAATGGTGTTAG
ATGAGTCATCCTTTACAGTAAGCACATACAGTATTATAATTGAAGATCGTCGGCAGATAGGTGTGTAGGG
TAGAGTATCAGCAATAAGTTGGGACGTTTGACTTTTTGTAGGTAGACAAAAACTAAACTTTTTTTCGCTT
CTCTATGTGTGCCCCTGGGTAGCGTTCCGTTCCGATTGGGGTGCGAACGAATGAAATCGCCCATCGAGTT
GATACGTCCATCCATCGCTAGAACCGCGTTCGCTGTAGAAGACTATATAAGAGCAGAGGCAAGAGTAGTG
AAATGCGGGATTCGCTCTCGACGAGTCTTAGAGCTATGCTGGAAACAGCATAGCAAGTTAAGATAAGGCT
AGTCCGTTATCAACTTGAAAAAGTGGCACCGAGTCGGTGCTTTTTTTGGTGGTTGTTCATCGATTCCTAA
TATTGCAGTGAAGCAGTTTGTTGTGCATGGCGAAGATAAGGTTAGGGCGAGGAATGCCTTGGAAATAAGC
GGCACTGGGCCGTATGAATAAAAAGCGTTGAACTTTACTACATGTAGCATCTACTCAAAAACAAAATCCA
CAAAGTTTACTACACTTTTGGTATGAATAAAAACCTTTTCGAACATGTAGTACCTACTACTTTAAGAAAA
TTCTATTCAAAGTACAGAGTAATGCTGCATGTTAAGAAAATTCCATTCAGAGTGACTCTTGAAATCAATA
AAATCATGCATATATGCCAAATTTGTCACTTATTCACGTGACAAATTATGTGAAAATATGAATATTACTA
CATTCCCGCTATGCATCGCGTAATCGATCATGAAATTTATGTTGGTTATGTAACTTTACAGTATTCCCTT
TATGTGCATGTGAATTTTATAATGATTTGACAACAAGGATTTTCCTTAGAATTTTCGAATTTTAGCTAGA
AATCTGTATCCTATGAATGAATCTTGAGATAACAGCAATTGTAACATTATAAAGTTCCTAACATTTTCAA
GATTCCAGTATTGAGGCCTTTTGGGCCCATTTAAATCTTAAGTCATCACAAACGAAACTATTATAATCGT
CTTCAGGGGAACGGTAGCATCATATCTGTCACCAGTCAGTCGGATTCCTTTCTTTCGGCATAAATTATGC
TCGGGTGACGAGACGAGTTGAAAATCCCGTAAATTAAAACATATACCACACTCGCCGTCCTAGACGACGA
CGACGACGACGATTCCCAAGGAATTGAACCCTTCATTTGCATTTCACTACCGCTCTGAGAGATGCAAAGC
GCGCCAGACAGTCGATCGAATCTGCAGACCAGAGAGTCACATCAAGAATGTTGACATTCCACCAGAAGAC
TCTAATTATTCTTCGCTCGACTGGGAAAACTGTTAACAACTGCTCGAGTGTGGTCGGAGCGGCTCACAGT
GCGTTTTCCCGTAGACAAAAATCAAATTTCATGGTATTTTTCGGCGATAAACAGTAAGTTAAAGGGAACC
CGAATTTAGTGCTATATAATTTAATTCCACTAGAGTTTGTATCCTTTGATAGATACGCGTATTTCGACCT
CAACTGCAAGGCCGTCGTGTACTAGACTTGACTAATCCAGACTGGTCTTTTAGTTATGACTTCTGTCCAC
ATCTCCATACATTCAACGCACTGTGCGGCTGTGCTGTGCGACTCCGTCGAGTCGACCAACATAGTTGAAA
CAAATTGAATATTTAATTGATCGTTATAGGAATGGTGTTAGATGAGTCATCCTTTACAGTAAGCACATAC
AGTATTATAATTGAAGATCGTCGGCAGATAGGTGTGTAGGGTAGAGTATCAGCAATAAGTTGGGACGTTT
GACTTTTTGTAGGTAGACAAAAACTAAACTTTTTTTCGCTTCTCTATGTGTGCCCCTGGGTAGCGTTCCG
TTCCGATTGGGGTGCGAACGAATGAAATCGCCCATCGAGTTGATACGTCCATCCATCGCTAGAACCGCGT
TCGCTGTAGAAGACTATATAAGAGCAGAGGCAAGAGTAGTGAAATGATAGGAGCCAAGTTCTGGGGTCTT
AGAGCTATGCTGGAAACAGCATAGCAAGTTAAGATAAGGCTAGTCCGTTATCAACTTGAAAAAGTGGCAC
CGAGTCGGTGCTTTTTTTGGTGGTTGTTCATCGATTCCTAATATTGCAGTGAAGCAGTTTGTTGTGCATG
GCGAAGATAAGGTTAGGGCGAGGAATGCCTTGGAAATAAGCGGCACTGGGCCGTATGAATAAAAAGCGTT
GAACTTTACTACATGTAGCATCTACTCAAAAACAAAATCCACAAAGTTTACTACACTTTTGGTATGAATA
AAAACCTTTTCGAACATGTAGTACCTACTACTTTAAGAAAATTCTATTCAAAGTACAGAGTAATGCTGCA
TGTTAAGAAAATTCCATTCAGAGTGACTCTTGAAATCAATAAAATCATGCATATATGCCAAATTTGTCAC
TTATTCACGTGACAAATTATGTGAAAATATGAATATTACTACATTCCCGCTATGCATCGCGTAATCGATC
ATGAAATTTATGTTGGTTATGTAACTTTACAGTATTCCCTTTATGTGCATGTGAATTTTATAATGATTTG
ACAACAAGGATTTTCCTTAGAATTTTCGAATTTTAGCTAGAAATCTGTATCCTATGAATGAATCTTGAGA
TAACAGCAATTGTAACATTATAAAGTTCCTAACATTTTCAAGATTCCAGTATTGAGTCGCGATCGCTTAA
TTAACCGCGGATATGTCTTGCCGAAGCACATTAACCCAAGCCATTTATATATCAAGTACAAGTTGATTTG
ATTCTAGTGATGGACTGACACGAATCTATGGCACTGTTGCAGAGCTTACAAACAGGTACCCGGAGTCGCT
TCAATTATTCAATCATCCATTCAAAAACTTCCATCTCTTCCAATTAGCCAATATTCAAATTGGAATCCAG
CCAGCCGACGGAGGCAGATGGTCTACCTGGCAACTATAGAGTTTCCATGTTTCCAGACTTTCCCTCCCGG
TAAACGGAGACAAAACGACAGACGTAAGTAGGTACATATGCATACCGCACGGACAAATCAAATTTGTCTG
GCAGCTCCAATTAGAGTCGTTAAAAATTTAACGATGCGCTAAATAACTTCAAGCTATTTGTCTCGCTGGA
TTGGCTTCGAGTGGTAAGATCCTATCAAATGCCGAAAACAAAAAACTTTCTTCTTAATTGTTCGTTCTTC
AACACCTCTCCATGGTGATAACGGATACGGTTTCATTGTCAGCATCCATCCTCCGAAAAATACATTACGC
CTTGAAATATGCAATCGCAAACACGGATCTGTTTGGAACATTTATTTTACTATGAAGAGATGCGATAGGT
AATATTTATTTGAGCGTTTAAGATACTCATTGTTCTCTCAAAGAATGTCATTGAAAGCCAACGAGGTCAA
ATCAAATATTATAATAAAAAGGTCAAAGAGGACTAACTTAAAGCTCTCTTTATGGATAGGAAAAAATATT
TTCGCCCATCGCTAGAACTTTTACCGTTTCCATTGAGTATATAACTAAGATGAATGAGGCTAATTGATGT
CTCCGCAATACGCCCCGGGTCTTAGAGCTATGCTGGAAACAGCATAGCAAGTTAAGATAAGGCTAGTCCG
TTATCAACTTGAAAAAGTGGCACCGAGTCGGTGCTTTTTTTAAGATGCTTCGGCAATTAATAATAAGGAA
TGGTAAAGCATTCTTCAAATGTTACTATGTTCTCAAATTTTCAAGAATTAGGTATTCAAGAAATTCTTTC
AGGCATATTCCATAATCTGCACAAGCAGCTACTTTAGAAATTATTGCCGGGCTTAAATTATATGTACAAC
ATTTCCTGAGTATTTTCTGACAAAAATTCTCACAAGGGAAGGTCACGATGGAGTTACACGGGGTTTTTAA
CCGGACTATTTTTGTTAGATTCTACATGTCGAAATATGAAAAACCCCAAAGCCTTTCGGGTGATGGACCA
GTGGTGTAGCCAGGAGGGGCTCTGAAAGGGGTAATTTTGTACGTATATTATATTATTAAGCTAATTGGAA
ATTTGACAAAAATATTTTTTTAGTATTTATTGTGATGGTAGAGAACAAAATTGACATTAATGTACGTTTG
AAATGTATTTGCCATGCCTTTGGCGTACTAACATGGAGTATGGACACCAAAACCGATTTCGCTAGCGTTT
AAACGGCGCGCCAATTCGAGCTCGCCCGGGGATCTAATTCAATTAGAGACTAATTCAATTAGAGCTAATT
CAATTAGGATCCAAGCTTATCGATTTCGAACCCTCGACCGCCGGAGTATAAATAGAGGCGCTTCGTCTAC
GGAGCGACAATTCAATTCAAACAAGCAAAGTGAACACGTCGCTAAGCGAAAGCTAAGCAAATAAACAAGC
GCAGCTGAACAAGCTAAACAATCGGGGTACCGCTAGAGTCGACGGTACGATCCACCGGTCGCCACCATGG
TGAGCAAGGGCGAGGAGGTCATCAAAGAGTTCATGCGCTTCAAGGTGCGCATGGAGGGCTCCATGAACGG
CCACGAGTTCGAGATCGAGGGCGAGGGCGAGGGCCGCCCCTACGAGGGCACCCAGACCGCCAAGCTGAAG
GTGACCAAGGGCGGCCCCCTGCCCTTCGCCTGGGACATCCTGTCCCCCCAGTTCATGTACGGCTCCAAGG
CGTACGTGAAGCACCCCGCCGACATCCCCGATTACAAGAAGCTGTCCTTCCCCGAGGGCTTCAAGTGGGA
GCGCGTGATGAACTTCGAGGACGGCGGTCTGGTGACCGTGACCCAGGACTCCTCCCTGCAGGACGGCACG
CTGATCTACAAGGTGAAGATGCGCGGCACCAACTTCCCCCCCGACGGCCCCGTAATGCAGAAGAAGACCA
TGGGCTGGGAGGCCTCCACCGAGCGCCTGTACCCCCGCGACGGCGTGCTGAAGGGCGAGATCCACCAGGC
CCTGAAGCTGAAGGACGGCGGCCACTACCTGGTGGAGTTCAAGACCATCTACATGGCCAAGAAGCCCGTG
CAACTGCCCGGCTACTACTACGTGGACACCAAGCTGGACATCACCTCCCACAACGAGGACTACACCATCG
TGGAACAGTACGAGCGCTCCGAGGGCCGCCACCACCTGTTCCTGGGGCATGGCACCGGCAGCACCGGCAG
CGGCAGCTCCGGCACCGCCTCCTCCGAGGACAACAACATGGCCGTTATCAAGGAATTTATGCGCTTCAAA
GTTAGGATGGAGGGATCCATGAACGGACATGAGTTCGAGATCGAGGGAGAGGGCGAGGGACGCCCGTATG
AAGGCACACAAACAGCCAAACTCAAGGTCACCAAGGGCGGACCACTGCCCTTCGCCTGGGATATCCTGAG
TCCCCAGTTTATGTACGGCAGCAAGGCCTACGTTAAGCACCCCGCTGACATACCGGACTACAAAAAGCTG
TCCTTTCCGGAAGGCTTCAAGTGGGAGCGCGTGATGAATTTCGAAGACGGAGGACTGGTCACTGTGACCC
AAGATAGCAGTTTGCAGGACGGTACACTGATCTATAAGGTTAAAATGCGCGGCACTAACTTTCCGCCAGA
TGGCCCAGTGATGCAGAAGAAGACCATGGGTTGGGAGGCATCCACCGAACGTCTGTACCCTCGAGACGGA
GTGCTCAAGGGCGAGATCCATCAGGCCCTCAAACTGAAAGATGGTGGTCACTACCTGGTCGAATTTAAGA
CCATTTACATGGCCAAGAAGCCGGTTCAGCTGCCCGGATATTATTATGTGGATACGAAACTGGATATAAC
TTCGCATAACGAAGACTACACCATTGTCGAGCAGTATGAGCGCAGCGAAGGCCGACATCACCTGTTCCTC
TACGGCATGGACGAGCTGTACAAGTAGGCGGCCGCGACTCTAGATCATAATCAGCCATACCACATTTGTA
GAGGTTTTACTTGCTTTAAAAAACCTCCCACACCTCCCCCTGAACCTGAAACATAAAATGAATGCAATTG
TTGTTGTTAACTTGTTTATTGCAGCTTATAATGGTTACAAATAAAGCAATAGCATCACAAATTTCACAAA
TAAAGCATTTTTTTCACTGCATTCTAGTTGTGGTTTGTCCAAACTCATCAATGTATCTTAAAGCTTGCTA
GCTCATCACAAACGAAACTATTATAATCGTCTTCAGGGGAACGGTAGCATCATATCTGTCACCAGTCAGT
CGGATTCCTTTCTTTCGGCATAAATTATGCTCGGGTGACGAGACGAGTTGAAAATCCCGTAAATTAAAAC
ATATACCACACTCGCCGTCCTAGACGACGACGACGACGACGATTCCCAAGGAATTGAACCCTTCATTTGC
ATTTCACTACCGCTCTGAGAGATGCAAAGCGCGCCAGACAGTCGATCGAATCTGCAGACCAGAGAGTCAC
ATCAAGAATGTTGACATTCCACCAGAAGACTCTAATTATTCTTCGCTCGACTGGGAAAACTGTTAACAAC
TGCTCGAGTGTGGTCGGAGCGGCTCACAGTGCGTTTTCCCGTAGACAAAAATCAAATTTCATGGTATTTT
TCGGCGATAAACAGTAAGTTAAAGGGAACCCGAATTTAGTGCTATATAATTTAATTCCACTAGAGTTTGT
ATCCTTTGATAGATACGCGTATTTCGACCTCAACTGCAAGGCCGTCGTGTACTAGACTTGACTAATCCAG
ACTGGTCTTTTAGTTATGACTTCTGTCCACATCTCCATACATTCAACGCACTGTGCGGCTGTGCTGTGCG
ACTCCGTCGAGTCGACCAACATAGTTGAAACAAATTGAATATTTAATTGATCGTTATAGGAATGGTGTTA
GATGAGTCATCCTTTACAGTAAGCACATACAGTATTATAATTGAAGATCGTCGGCAGATAGGTGTGTAGG
GTAGAGTATCAGCAATAAGTTGGGACGTTTGACTTTTTGTAGGTAGACAAAAACTAAACTTTTTTTCGCT
TCTCTATGTGTGCCCCTGGGTAGCGTTCCGTTCCGATTGGGGTGCGAACGAATGAAATCGCCCATCGAGT
TGATACGTCCATCCATCGCTAGAACCGCGTTCGCTGTAGAAGACTATATAAGAGCAGAGGCAAGAGTAGT
GAAATCTCACAAGTAGAGCTACACGGTCTTAGAGCTATGCTGGAAACAGCATAGCAAGTTAAGATAAGGC
TAGTCCGTTATCAACTTGAAAAAGTGGCACCGAGTCGGTGCTTTTTTTGGTGGTTGTTCATCGATTCCTA
ATATTGCAGTGAAGCAGTTTGTTGTGCATGGCGAAGATAAGGTTAGGGCGAGGAATGCCTTGGAAATAAG
CGGCACTGGGCCGTATGAATAAAAAGCGTTGAACTTTACTACATGTAGCATCTACTCAAAAACAAAATCC
ACAAAGTTTACTACACTTTTGGTATGAATAAAAACCTTTTCGAACATGTAGTACCTACTACTTTAAGAAA
ATTCTATTCAAAGTACAGAGTAATGCTGCATGTTAAGAAAATTCCATTCAGAGTGACTCTTGAAATCAAT
AAAATCATGCATATATGCCAAATTTGTCACTTATTCACGTGACAAATTATGTGAAAATATGAATATTACT
ACATTCCCGCTATGCATCGCGTAATCGATCATGAAATTTATGTTGGTTATGTAACTTTACAGTATTCCCT
TTATGTGCATGTGAATTTTATAATGATTTGACAACAAGGATTTTCCTTAGAATTTTCGAATTTTAGCTAG
AAATCTGTATCCTATGAATGAATCTTGAGATAACAGCAATTGTAACATTATAAAGTTCCTAACATTTTCA
AGATTCCAGTATTGAGTCGCGATCGCTTAATTAACCGCGGATATGTCTTGCCGAAGCACATTAACCCAAG
CCATTTATATATCAAGTACAAGTTGATTTGATTCTAGTGATGGACTGACACGAATCTATGGCACTGTTGC
AGAGCTTACAAACAGGTACCCGGAGTCGCTTCAATTATTCAATCATCCATTCAAAAACTTCCATCTCTTC
CAATTAGCCAATATTCAAATTGGAATCCAGCCAGCCGACGGAGGCAGATGGTCTACCTGGCAACTATAGA
GTTTCCATGTTTCCAGACTTTCCCTCCCGGTAAACGGAGACAAAACGACAGACGTAAGTAGGTACATATG
CATACCGCACGGACAAATCAAATTTGTCTGGCAGCTCCAATTAGAGTCGTTAAAAATTTAACGATGCGCT
AAATAACTTCAAGCTATTTGTCTCGCTGGATTGGCTTCGAGTGGTAAGATCCTATCAAATGCCGAAAACA
AAAAACTTTCTTCTTAATTGTTCGTTCTTCAACACCTCTCCATGGTGATAACGGATACGGTTTCATTGTC
AGCATCCATCCTCCGAAAAATACATTACGCCTTGAAATATGCAATCGCAAACACGGATCTGTTTGGAACA
TTTATTTTACTATGAAGAGATGCGATAGGTAATATTTATTTGAGCGTTTAAGATACTCATTGTTCTCTCA
AAGAATGTCATTGAAAGCCAACGAGGTCAAATCAAATATTATAATAAAAAGGTCAAAGAGGACTAACTTA
AAGCTCTCTTTATGGATAGGAAAAAATATTTTCGCCCATCGCTAGAACTTTTACCGTTTCCATTGAGTAT
ATAACTAAGATGAATGAGGCTAATTGATCTGTCGTCGTTTTTTTCCGGGTCTTAGAGCTATGCTGGAAAC
AGCATAGCAAGTTAAGATAAGGCTAGTCCGTTATCAACTTGAAAAAGTGGCACCGAGTCGGTGCTTTTTT
TAAGATGCTTCGGCAATTAATAATAAGGAATGGTAAAGCATTCTTCAAATGTTACTATGTTCTCAAATTT
TCAAGAATTAGGTATTCAAGAAATTCTTTCAGGCATATTCCATAATCTGCACAAGCAGCTACTTTAGAAA
TTATTGCCGGGCTTAAATTATATGTACAACATTTCCTGAGTATTTTCTGACAAAAATTCTCACAAGGGAA
GGTCACGATGGAGTTACACGGGGTTTTTAACCGGACTATTTTTGTTAGATTCTACATGTCGAAATATGAA
AAACCCCAAAGCCTTTCGGGTGATGGACCAGTGGTGTAGCCAGGAGGGGCTCTGAAAGGGGTAATTTTGT
ACGTATATTATATTATTAAGCTAATTGGAAATTTGACAAAAATATTTTTTTAGTATTTATTGTGATGGTA
GAGAACAAAATTGACATTAATGTACGTTTGAAATGTATTTGCCATGCCTTTGGCGTACTAACATGGAGTA
TGGACACCAAAACCGATTTCGTTTAAACGATCTCGGATCTGACAATGTTCAGTGCAGAGACTCGGCTACG
CCTCGTGGACTTTGAAGTTGACCAACAATGTTTATTCTTACCTCTAATAGTCCTCTGTGGCAAGGTCAAG
ATTCTGTTAGAAGCCAATGAAGAACCTGGTTGTTCAATAACATTTTGTTCGTCTAATATTTCACTACCGC
TTGACGTTGGCTGCACTTCATGTACCTCATCTATAAACGCTTCTTCTGTATCGCTCTGGACGTCATCTTC
ACTTACGTGATCTGATATTTCACTGTCAGAATCCTCACCAACAAGCTCGTCATCGCTTTGCAGAAGAGCA
GAGAGGATATGCTCATCGTCTAAAGAACTACCCATTTTATTATATATTAGTCACGATATCTATAACAAGA
AAATATATATATAATAAGTTATCACGTAAGTAGAACATGAAATAACAATATAATTATCGTATGAGTTAAA
TCTTAAAAGTCACGTAAAAGATAATCATGCGTCATTTTGACTCACGCGGTCGTTATAGTTCAAAATCAGT
GACACTTACCGCATTGACAAGCACGCCTCACGGGAGCTCCAAGCGGCGACTGAGATGTCCTAAATGCACA
GCGACGGATTCGCGCTATTTAGAAAGAGAGAGCAATATTTCAAGAATGCATGCGTCAATTTTACGCAGAC
TATCTTTCTAGGGTTAAAAAAGATTTGCGCTTTACTCGACCTAAACTTTAAACACGTCATAGAATCTTCG
TTTGACAAAAACCACATTGTGGCCAAGCTGTGTGACGCGACGCGCGCTAAAGAATGGCAAACCAAGTCGC
GCGAGCGTCGACTCTAGAGGATCCCCGGGTACCGAGCTCGAATTCGTAATCATGTCATAGCTGTTTCCTG
TGTGAAATTGTTATCCGCTCACAATTCCACACAACATACGAGCCGGAAGCATAAAGTGTAAAGCCTGGGG
TGCCTAATGAGTGAGCTAACTCACATTAATTGCGTTGCGCTCACTGCCCGCTTTCCAGTCGGGAAACCTG
TCGTGCCAGCTGCATTAATGAATCGGCCAACGCGCGGGGAGAGGCGGTTTGCGTATTGGGCGCTCTTCCG
CTTCCTCGCTCACTGACTCGCTGCGCTCGGTCGTTCGGCTGCGGCGAGCGGTATCAGCTCACTCAAAGGC
GGTAATACGGT
